>Addgene plasmid #233628 | psiCHECK2-Eef2TOP-RLCP-HCVIRES-FL | addgene full sequence | sequence record 464748 | Addgene NGS Result
AGATCTGCGCAGCACCATGGCCTGAAATAACCTCTGAAAGAGGAACTTGGTTAGGTACCTTTTGAGACAG
GGTTTCTCTGTGTAGCCCTGGCTGTCCTGGAACTCACTCTGTAGACCAGCCTGGCCTCGAACTCAGAAAT
TGGCCTGCCTCTGTCTCTGCTGGGATTAAAGGCATGCACCACCAACGCCCCGCCTTTTTGTTTGTTTTTA
AGATAGGGTTTCTTGATTTAGCCTTGTCTGTCATGGAACTCACTCTGTAGACCAGGTTAGCCTTGAACAA
AGATCTCCTGTCTTTGCCTTCTAAATGCTGGGATTAAAGGCGTGCACCACTACTGTCTGCCTTTTGTTTT
GGTTTTATCATAATTGTTGCATTTTTGCCCGCAGGAGGATCAGGAATTCAAGGACAACCTCTACAGCCAA
CCCAGTTGAGGGCCAGCCTGTTCTATCGAGATCCTGTCTCCGGACAAAAAAAGTTTCATGAGAGCGTGGT
GTGTTGGCACAGTCTTTTAGTCCGAGCACTGACGCAGTAGATTAAGGCAGATCTTCATGATTTGGTGCGG
TCCTGGGCTGCATCCAAAGACCTTGTTTCCAAAACAAACAAACGAAAAAGTGTAATAAAAATACAAGCAA
GGTTTTGCAGAAATAAATCTGTGGCCTCAAGGGTCCCTTTCTCCAGCTTTTCCCAGAGGTGTCAAATTAC
ATAACAGTCTCAAACCCAGGAAATTGAACTTTGGCACAACCCACTGACCGGTCCGAATTTCAAAGTCTTT
TTCCTATTGACCTACAAGGTTTTCAAGAATCATGTTGTAAGCAACTGTGTTCTGAGGAATCTATGTTTAA
AAACCCACCCGTGGATCTTGGCCCAGGGTCCAGAGACTGAGCTAGCCACGCCCCGGCCGCGCCGCAGCCA
CTCCCACGGCAGTTCAAGTGTTAAGTCCCAAAGACCGCGCTCTGTGCATGCGCAGACCCGTCCACAGCTG
GCTCCTAGCCAACCCGGCCGGACGAGCACCCGGCGCCGTCACGTGACGCACCCAACCGGCGTCGACCTAT
AAAAGGCCGGGCGTTGACGTCAGCGGTCTCTTCCGCCGCAGCCGCCGCCATCGTCGGCGCGCTTCCCTGT
TCACCTCTGACTCTGAGAATCCGTCGCCATCCGCCACCATGGCTTCCAAGGTGTACGACCCCGAGCAACG
CAAACGCATGATCACTGGGCCTCAGTGGTGGGCTCGCTGCAAGCAAATGAACGTGCTGGACTCCTTCATC
AACTACTATGATTCCGAGAAGCACGCCGAGAACGCCGTGATTTTTCTGCATGGTAACGCTGCCTCCAGCT
ACCTGTGGAGGCACGTCGTGCCTCACATCGAGCCCGTGGCTAGATGCATCATCCCTGATCTGATCGGAAT
GGGTAAGTCCGGCAAGAGCGGGAATGGCTCATATCGCCTCCTGGATCACTACAAGTACCTCACCGCTTGG
TTCGAGCTGCTGAACCTTCCAAAGAAAATCATCTTTGTGGGCCACGACTGGGGGGCTTGTCTGGCCTTTC
ACTACTCCTACGAGCACCAAGACAAGATCAAGGCCATCGTCCATGCTGAGAGTGTCGTGGACGTGATCGA
GTCCTGGGACGAGTGGCCTGACATCGAGGAGGATATCGCCCTGATCAAGAGCGAAGAGGGCGAGAAAATG
GTGCTTGAGAATAACTTCTTCGTCGAGACCATGCTCCCAAGCAAGATCATGCGGAAACTGGAGCCTGAGG
AGTTCGCTGCCTACCTGGAGCCATTCAAGGAGAAGGGCGAGGTTAGACGGCCTACCCTCTCCTGGCCTCG
CGAGATCCCTCTCGTTAAGGGAGGCAAGCCCGACGTCGTCCAGATTGTCCGCAACTACAACGCCTACCTT
CGGGCCAGCGACGATCTGCCTAAGATGTTCATCGAGTCCGACCCTGGGTTCTTTTCCAACGCTATTGTCG
AGGGAGCTAAGAAGTTCCCTAACACCGAGTTCGTGAAGGTGAAGGGCCTCCACTTCAGCCAGGAGGACGC
TCCAGATGAAATGGGTAAGTACATCAAGAGCTTCGTGGAGCGCGTGCTGAAGAACGAGCAGAATTCTGCT
TGCAAGAACTGGTTCAGTAGCTTAAGCCACTTTGTGATCCACCTTAACAGCCACGGCTTCCCTCCCGAGG
TGGAGGAGCAGGCCGCCGGCACCCTGCCCATGAGCTGCGCCCAGGAGAGCGGCATGGATAGACACCCTGC
TGCTTGCGCCAGCGCCAGGATCAACGTCTAATTCTAGGCGATCGCTCGAGGCCAGCCCCCTGATGGGGGC
GACACTCCACCATGAATCACTCCCCTGTGAGGAACTACTGTCTTCACGCAGAAAGCGTCTAGCCATGGCG
TTAGTATGAGTGTCGTGCAGCCTCCAGGACCCCCCCTCCCGGGAGAGCCATAGTGGTCTGCGGAACCGGT
GAGTACACCGGAATTGCCAGGACGACCGGGTCCTTTCTTGGAGTTACCCGCTCAATGCCTGGAGATTTGG
GCGTGCCCCCGCAAGACTGCTAGCCGAGTAGTGTTGGGTCGCGAAAGGCCTTGTGGTACTGCCTGATAGG
GTGCTTGCGAGTGCCCCGGGAGGTCTCGTAGACCGTGCACCATGAGCACGAATCCTAAACCTCAAAGAAA
AACCAAACGTAACATGGCCGATGCTAAGAACATTAAGAAGGGCCCTGCTCCCTTCTACCCTCTGGAGGAT
GGCACCGCTGGCGAGCAGCTGCACAAGGCCATGAAGAGGTATGCCCTGGTGCCTGGCACCATTGCCTTCA
CCGATGCCCACATTGAGGTGGACATCACCTATGCCGAGTACTTCGAGATGTCTGTGCGCCTGGCCGAGGC
CATGAAGAGGTACGGCCTGAACACCAACCACCGCATCGTGGTGTGCTCTGAGAACTCTCTGCAGTTCTTC
ATGCCAGTGCTGGGCGCCCTGTTCATCGGAGTGGCCGTGGCCCCTGCTAACGACATTTACAACGAGCGCG
AGCTGCTGAACAGCATGGGCATTTCTCAGCCTACCGTGGTGTTCGTGTCTAAGAAGGGCCTGCAGAAGAT
CCTGAACGTGCAGAAGAAGCTGCCTATCATCCAGAAGATCATCATCATGGACTCTAAGACCGACTACCAG
GGCTTCCAGAGCATGTACACATTCGTGACATCTCATCTGCCTCCTGGCTTCAACGAGTACGACTTCGTGC
CAGAGTCTTTCGACAGGGACAAAACCATTGCCCTGATCATGAACAGCTCTGGGTCTACCGGCCTGCCTAA
GGGCGTGGCCCTGCCTCATCGCACCGCCTGTGTGCGCTTCTCTCACGCCCGCGACCCTATTTTCGGCAAC
CAGATCATCCCCGACACCGCTATTCTGAGCGTGGTGCCATTCCACCACGGCTTCGGCATGTTCACCACCC
TGGGCTACCTGATTTGCGGCTTTCGGGTGGTGCTGATGTACCGCTTCGAGGAGGAGCTGTTCCTGCGCAG
CCTGCAAGACTACAAAATTCAGTCTGCCCTGCTGGTGCCAACCCTGTTCAGCTTCTTCGCTAAGAGCACC
CTGATCGACAAGTACGACCTGTCTAACCTGCACGAGATTGCCTCTGGCGGCGCCCCACTGTCTAAGGAGG
TGGGCGAAGCCGTGGCCAAGCGCTTTCATCTGCCAGGCATCCGCCAGGGCTACGGCCTGACCGAGACAAC
CAGCGCCATTCTGATTACCCCAGAGGGCGACGACAAGCCTGGCGCCGTGGGCAAGGTGGTGCCATTCTTC
GAGGCCAAGGTGGTGGACCTGGACACCGGCAAGACCCTGGGAGTGAACCAGCGCGGCGAGCTGTGTGTGC
GCGGCCCTATGATTATGTCCGGCTACGTGAATAACCCTGAGGCCACAAACGCCCTGATCGACAAGGACGG
CTGGCTGCACTCTGGCGACATTGCCTACTGGGACGAGGACGAGCACTTCTTCATCGTGGACCGCCTGAAG
TCTCTGATCAAGTACAAGGGCTACCAGGTGGCCCCAGCCGAGCTGGAGTCTATCCTGCTGCAGCACCCTA
ACATTTTCGACGCCGGAGTGGCCGGCCTGCCCGACGACGATGCCGGCGAGCTGCCTGCCGCCGTCGTCGT
GCTGGAACACGGCAAGACCATGACCGAGAAGGAGATCGTGGACTATGTGGCCAGCCAGGTGACAACCGCC
AAGAAGCTGCGCGGCGGAGTGGTGTTCGTGGACGAGGTGCCCAAGGGCCTGACCGGCAAGCTGGACGCCC
GCAAGATCCGCGAGATCCTGATCAAGGCTAAGAAAGGCGGCAAGATCGCCGTGTAATAATTCTAGAGTCG
GGGCGGCCGGCCGCTTCGAGCAGACATGATAAGATACATTGATGAGTTTGGACAAACCACAACTAGAATG
CAGTGAAAAAAATGCTTTATTTGTGAAATTTGTGATGCTATTGCTTTATTTGTAACCATTATAAGCTGCA
ATAAACAAGTTAACAACAACAATTGCATTCATTTTATGTTTCAGGTTCAGGGGGAGGTGTGGGAGGTTTT
TTAAAGCAAGTAAAACCTCTACAAATGTGGTAAAATCGATAAGGATCCAGGTGGCACTTTTCGGGGAAAT
GTGCGCGGAACCCCTATTTGTTTATTTTTCTAAATACATTCAAATATGTATCCGCTCATGAGACAATAAC
CCTGATAAATGCTTCAATAATATTGAAAAAGGAAGAGTATGAGTATTCAACATTTCCGTGTCGCCCTTAT
TCCCTTTTTTGCGGCATTTTGCCTTCCTGTTTTTGCTCACCCAGAAACGCTGGTGAAAGTAAAAGATGCT
GAAGATCAGTTGGGTGCACGAGTGGGTTACATCGAACTGGATCTCAACAGCGGTAAGATCCTTGAGAGTT
TTCGCCCCGAAGAACGTTTTCCAATGATGAGCACTTTTAAAGTTCTGCTATGTGGCGCGGTATTATCCCG
TATTGACGCCGGGCAAGAGCAACTCGGTCGCCGCATACACTATTCTCAGAATGACTTGGTTGAGTACTCA
CCAGTCACAGAAAAGCATCTTACGGATGGCATGACAGTAAGAGAATTATGCAGTGCTGCCATAACCATGA
GTGATAACACTGCGGCCAACTTACTTCTGACAACGATCGGAGGACCGAAGGAGCTAACCGCTTTTTTGCA
CAACATGGGGGATCATGTAACTCGCCTTGATCGTTGGGAACCGGAGCTGAATGAAGCCATACCAAACGAC
GAGCGTGACACCACGATGCCTGTAGCAATGGCAACAACGTTGCGCAAACTATTAACTGGCGAACTACTTA
CTCTAGCTTCCCGGCAACAATTAATAGACTGGATGGAGGCGGATAAAGTTGCAGGACCACTTCTGCGCTC
GGCCCTTCCGGCTGGCTGGTTTATTGCTGATAAATCTGGAGCCGGTGAGCGTGGGTCTCGCGGTATCATT
GCAGCACTGGGGCCAGATGGTAAGCCCTCCCGTATCGTAGTTATCTACACGACGGGGAGTCAGGCAACTA
TGGATGAACGAAATAGACAGATCGCTGAGATAGGTGCCTCACTGATTAAGCATTGGTAACTGTCAGACCA
AGTTTACTCATATATACTTTAGATTGATTTAAAACTTCATTTTTAATTTAAAAGGATCTAGGTGAAGATC
CTTTTTGATAATCTCATGACCAAAATCCCTTAACGTGAGTTTTCGTTCCACTGAGCGTCAGACCCCGTAG
AAAAGATCAAAGGATCTTCTTGAGATCCTTTTTTTCTGCGCGTAATCTGCTGCTTGCAAACAAAAAAACC
ACCGCTACCAGCGGTGGTTTGTTTGCCGGATCAAGAGCTACCAACTCTTTTTCCGAAGGTAACTGGCTTC
AGCAGAGCGCAGATACCAAATACTGTTCTTCTAGTGTAGCCGTAGTTAGGCCACCACTTCAAGAACTCTG
TAGCACCGCCTACATACCTCGCTCTGCTAATCCTGTTACCAGTGGCTGCTGCCAGTGGCGATAAGTCGTG
TCTTACCGGGTTGGACTCAAGACGATAGTTACCGGATAAGGCGCAGCGGTCGGGCTGAACGGGGGGTTCG
TGCACACAGCCCAGCTTGGAGCGAACGACCTACACCGAACTGAGATACCTACAGCGTGAGCTATGAGAAA
GCGCCACGCTTCCCGAAGGGAGAAAGGCGGACAGGTATCCGGTAAGCGGCAGGGTCGGAACAGGAGAGCG
CACGAGGGAGCTTCCAGGGGGAAACGCCTGGTATCTTTATAGTCCTGTCGGGTTTCGCCACCTCTGACTT
GAGCGTCGATTTTTGTGATGCTCGTCAGGGGGGCGGAGCCTATGGAAAAACGCCAGCAACGCGGCCTTTT
TACGGTTCCTGGCCTTTTGCTGGCCTTTTGCTCACATGGCTCGAC
Features (pLannotate 1.2.2; 10 found; start..end, strand, type, name):
   1159..2091    +  CDS            hRluc: Renilla luciferase human codon-optimized
   2098..2145    +  CDS            hCL1: non-ORF yeast peptide conferring ubiquitin-dependent degradation human codon-optimized
   2152..2268    +  CDS            hPEST: PEST degradation sequence from mouse ornithine decarboxylase human codon-optimized
   2354..2612    +  ncRNA          IRES HCV: Accession: RF00061 - Hepatitis C virus internal ribosome entry site
   2674..4326    +  CDS            luciferase: firefly luciferase; luc+; enhanced luc+ version of the luciferase gene AAS38485.1 42718124.0
   4370..4491    -  polyA_signal   SV40 poly(A) signal: SV40 polyadenylation signal
   4514..4582    -  CDS            large T antigen (fragment): large T antigen from SV40 (simian virus 40)
   4624..4728    +  promoter       AmpR promoter: bla
   4729..5589    +  CDS            AmpR: β-lactamase; bla; confers resistance to ampicillin, carbenicillin, and related antibiotics
   5760..6348    +  rep_origin     ori: high-copy-number ColE1/pMB1/pBR322/pUC origin of replication
