[The description below was written by a language model from this plasmid's Addgene catalogue record and pLannotate feature annotations shown in this document.]
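Description:
psiCHECK2-Eef2TOP-RLCP-HCVIRES-FL is a dual-luciferase reporter plasmid built on the psiCHECK2 backbone. It expresses a bicistronic reporter mRNA carrying a 5' terminal oligopyrimidine (TOP) motif. It is propagated in E. coli as a high-copy plasmid through a ColE1/pUC-type origin and is selected with ampicillin via the bla (AmpR) gene and its own promoter. The sequenced record is 6,415 nt.

According to the catalogue entry, the insert comprises the promoter and 5'UTR of mouse Eef2, a classic TOP mRNA, together with the HCV IRES, assembled by Gibson cloning. The Eef2 segment is not annotated in the feature table, but it presumably occupies the unannotated region upstream of the first cistron. Using the native promoter lets transcription start at the natural site, so the transcript begins with the TOP sequence.

The first cistron is human codon-optimized Renilla luciferase fused at its C-terminus to the hCL1 and hPEST degradation sequences (the "RLCP" in the name). These destabilize the protein, so the signal tracks recent translation rather than accumulated enzyme. Downstream, the hepatitis C virus IRES drives cap-independent initiation of firefly luciferase (luc+). An annotated SV40 poly(A) signal region follows.

Because both luciferases come from one transcript, the firefly signal acts as an internal control for mRNA level and transfection efficiency, and the Renilla/firefly ratio reports cap- and TOP-dependent translation. The associated publication concerns LARP1-mediated translational repression during mTORC1 inhibition and the contribution of eIF4A1, which is consistent with using this reporter to measure TOP-specific translational control in mammalian cells.
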