Addgene plasmid #233628: psiCHECK2-Eef2TOP-RLCP-HCVIRES-FL
Purpose: Expression of bicistronic reporter with TOP motif
Depositing lab: Shintaro Iwasaki. Publication: eIF4A1 enhances LARP1-mediated translational repression during mTORC1 inhibition. Shichino Y, Yamaguchi T, Kashiwagi K, Mito M, Takahashi M, Ito T, Ingolia NT, Kuba K, Iwasaki S. Nat Struct Mol Biol. 2024 Oct;31(10):1557-1566. doi: 10.1038/s41594-024-01321-7. Epub 2024 May 21. PubMed 38773334.
Backbone
  Vector backbone: psiCHECK2
  Vector type: Luciferase
Growth in bacteria
  Bacterial resistance: Ampicillin, 100 μg/mL
  Growth temperature: 37°C
  Growth strain: DH5alpha
  Copy number: High Copy
Gene/Insert
  Gene/Insert name: Promoter and 5'UTR of Eef2 gene and HCV IRES
  Species: M. musculus (mouse)
  Entrez Gene: Eef2 (a.k.a. Ef-2)
  Cloning method: Gibson Cloning
Terms and licenses: Academic/Nonprofit Terms; Industry Terms: Not Available to Industry
How to cite: psiCHECK2-Eef2TOP-RLCP-HCVIRES-FL was a gift from Shintaro Iwasaki (Addgene plasmid # 233628 ; http://n2t.net/addgene:233628 ; RRID:Addgene_233628)
